Addgene plasmid #64953: pUC18-mini-Tn7
Purpose: (Empty Backbone) mini-Tn7 base vector
Depositing lab: Herbert Schweizer. Depositing organization: Colorado State University, Fort Collins. Publication: A Tn7-based broad-range bacterial cloning and expression system. Choi KH, Gaynor JB, White KG, Lopez C, Bosio CM, Karkhoff-Schweizer RR, Schweizer HP. Nat Methods. 2005 Jun;2(6):443-8. 10.1038/nmeth765 PubMed 15908923.
Backbone
  Vector backbone: pUC18
  Vector type: Bacterial Expression
Growth in bacteria
  Bacterial resistance: Ampicillin, 100 μg/mL
  Growth temperature: 37°C
  Growth strain: DH5alpha
  Copy number: High Copy
Gene/Insert
  Cloning method: Restriction Enzyme
Terms and licenses: Academic/Nonprofit Terms; Industry Terms
Depositor comments: GenBank Accession # AY599226
How to cite: pUC18-mini-Tn7 was a gift from Herbert Schweizer (Addgene plasmid # 64953 ; http://n2t.net/addgene:64953 ; RRID:Addgene_64953)
