[The description below was written by a language model from this plasmid's Addgene catalogue record and pLannotate feature annotations shown in this document.]
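Description:
pUC18-mini-Tn7 is a small (about 2.9 kb) empty base vector built on the pUC18 backbone and catalogued as a bacterial expression plasmid. It serves as the starting scaffold of a Tn7-based broad-host-range bacterial cloning and expression system. It is maintained in E. coli at high copy through the ColE1/pUC-type origin of replication and is selected with ampicillin through the β-lactamase gene (AmpR) driven by its native bla promoter. The annotation also picks up short remnants of lacZα, lacI, rop and the pBR322 basis-of-mobility (bom) region. All of these are flagged as fragments, so they are best read as backbone leftovers rather than functional units.

The functional core is the mini-Tn7 element: the left (Tn7L) and right (Tn7R) ends of transposon Tn7 flank a short multiple cloning site, annotated as a partial pBluescript-type polylinker. In this base version no cargo, selectable marker, promoter or reporter is annotated between the transposon ends, which is consistent with its listing as an empty backbone. The ampicillin marker and origin lie outside the element. Sequences cloned into the polylinker by restriction enzyme cloning become part of the transposable segment.

In general, mini-Tn7 elements are mobilised by Tn7 transposase functions supplied in trans, since none are encoded here. They typically insert in single copy at the conserved chromosomal attTn7 site, giving stable integration of the cargo. The record supports its use as the parent for derivative mini-Tn7 delivery vectors. It does not specify particular target species or downstream constructs.
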