Features (pLannotate 1.2.2; 10 found; start..end, strand, type, name):
    137..236     +  misc_feature   bom (fragment): basis of mobility region from pBR322
    242..310     -  CDS            lacZα (fragment): LacZα fragment of β-galactosidase; lacZ fragment
    382..580     -  mobile_element Tn7R (fragment): mini-Tn7 element (right end of the Tn7 transposon) Tn7
    606..635     +  misc_feature   MCS (fragment): pBluescript multiple cloning site
    680..845     -  mobile_element Tn7L: mini-Tn7 element (left end of the Tn7 transposon) Tn7
    878..932     -  CDS            lacI (fragment): lac repressor; lacI; The lac repressor binds to the lac operator to inhibit transcription in E. coli. This inhibition can be relieved by adding lactose or isopropyl-β-D-thiogalactopyranoside (IPTG).
   1115..1703    -  rep_origin     ori: high-copy-number ColE1/pMB1/pBR322/pUC origin of replication
   1874..2734    -  CDS            AmpR: β-lactamase; bla; confers resistance to ampicillin, carbenicillin, and related antibiotics
   2735..2839    -  promoter       AmpR promoter: bla
   2934..35      +  CDS            rop (fragment) (across the origin): Rop protein, which maintains plasmids at low copy number; rop
>Addgene plasmid #64953 | pUC18-mini-Tn7 | depositor full sequence | sequence record 121770 | pUC18-mini-Tn7 sequence 2934 bps
TCGCGCGTTTCGGTGATGACGGTGAAAACCTCTGACACATGCAGCTCCCGGAGACGGTCACAGCTTGTCT
GTAAGCGGATGCCGGGAGCAGACAAGCCCGTCAGGGCGCGTCAGCGGGTGTTGGCGGGTGTCGGGGCTGG
CTTAACTATGCGGCATCAGAGCAGATTGTACTGAGAGTGCACCATATGCGGTGTGAAATACCGCACAGAT
GCGTAAGGAGAAAATACCGCATCAGGCGCCATTCGCCATTCAGGCTGCGCAACTGTTGGGAAGGGCGATC
GGTGCGGGCCTCTTCGCTATTACGCCAGCTAGAGGACCAGCCGCGTAACCTGGCAAAATCGGTTACGGTT
GAGTAATAAATGGATGCCCTGCGTAAGCGGGTGTGGGCGGACAATAAAGTCTTAAACTGAACAAAATAGA
TCTAAACTATGACAATAAAGTCTTAAACTAGACAGAATAGTTGTAAACTGAAATCAGTCCAGTTATGCTG
TGAAAAAGCATACTGGACTTTTGTTATGGCTAAAGCAAACTCTTCATTTTCTGAAGTGCAAATTGCCCGT
CGTATTAAAGAGGGGCGTGGGGTCGACGATATCATGCATGAGCTCACTAGTGGATCCCCCGGGCTGCAGG
AATTCCTCGAGAAGCTTGGGCCCGGTACCTCGCGAAGGCCTTGCAGGCCAACCAGATAAGTGAAATCTAG
TTCCAAACTATTTTGTCATTTTTAATTTTCGTATTAGCTTACGACGCTACACCCAGTTCCCATCTATTTT
GTCACTCTTCCCTAAATAATCCTTAAAAACTCCATTTCCACCCCTCCCAGTTCCCAACTATTTTGTCCGC
CCACAGCGGGGCATTTTTCTTCCTGTTATGTTTGGGCGCTGCATTAATGAATCGGCCAACGCGCGGGGAG
AGGCGGTTTGCGTATTGGGCGCTCTTCCGCTTCCTCGCTCACTGACTCGCTGCGCTCGGTCGTTCGGCTG
CGGCGAGCGGTATCAGCTCACTCAAAGGCGGTAATACGGTTATCCACAGAATCAGGGGATAACGCAGGAA
AGAACATGTGAGCAAAAGGCCAGCAAAAGGCCAGGAACCGTAAAAAGGCCGCGTTGCTGGCGTTTTTCCA
TAGGCTCCGCCCCCCTGACGAGCATCACAAAAATCGACGCTCAAGTCAGAGGTGGCGAAACCCGACAGGA
CTATAAAGATACCAGGCGTTTCCCCCTGGAAGCTCCCTCGTGCGCTCTCCTGTTCCGACCCTGCCGCTTA
CCGGATACCTGTCCGCCTTTCTCCCTTCGGGAAGCGTGGCGCTTTCTCATAGCTCACGCTGTAGGTATCT
CAGTTCGGTGTAGGTCGTTCGCTCCAAGCTGGGCTGTGTGCACGAACCCCCCGTTCAGCCCGACCGCTGC
GCCTTATCCGGTAACTATCGTCTTGAGTCCAACCCGGTAAGACACGACTTATCGCCACTGGCAGCAGCCA
CTGGTAACAGGATTAGCAGAGCGAGGTATGTAGGCGGTGCTACAGAGTTCTTGAAGTGGTGGCCTAACTA
CGGCTACACTAGAAGGACAGTATTTGGTATCTGCGCTCTGCTGAAGCCAGTTACCTTCGGAAAAAGAGTT
GGTAGCTCTTGATCCGGCAAACAAACCACCGCTGGTAGCGGTGGTTTTTTTGTTTGCAAGCAGCAGATTA
CGCGCAGAAAAAAAGGATCTCAAGAAGATCCTTTGATCTTTTCTACGGGGTCTGACGCTCAGTGGAACGA
AAACTCACGTTAAGGGATTTTGGTCATGAGATTATCAAAAAGGATCTTCACCTAGATCCTTTTAAATTAA
AAATGAAGTTTTAAATCAATCTAAAGTATATATGAGTAAACTTGGTCTGACAGTTACCAATGCTTAATCA
GTGAGGCACCTATCTCAGCGATCTGTCTATTTCGTTCATCCATAGTTGCCTGACTCCCCGTCGTGTAGAT
AACTACGATACGGGAGGGCTTACCATCTGGCCCCAGTGCTGCAATGATACCGCGAGACCCACGCTCACCG
GCTCCAGATTTATCAGCAATAAACCAGCCAGCCGGAAGGGCCGAGCGCAGAAGTGGTCCTGCAACTTTAT
CCGCCTCCATCCAGTCTATTAATTGTTGCCGGGAAGCTAGAGTAAGTAGTTCGCCAGTTAATAGTTTGCG
CAACGTTGTTGCCATTGCTACAGGCATCGTGGTGTCACGCTCGTCGTTTGGTATGGCTTCATTCAGCTCC
GGTTCCCAACGATCAAGGCGAGTTACATGATCCCCCATGTTGTGCAAAAAAGCGGTTAGCTCCTTCGGTC
CTCCGATCGTTGTCAGAAGTAAGTTGGCCGCAGTGTTATCACTCATGGTTATGGCAGCACTGCATAATTC
TCTTACTGTCATGCCATCCGTAAGATGCTTTTCTGTGACTGGTGAGTACTCAACCAAGTCATTCTGAGAA
TAGTGTATGCGGCGACCGAGTTGCTCTTGCCCGGCGTCAATACGGGATAATACCGCGCCACATAGCAGAA
CTTTAAAAGTGCTCATCATTGGAAAACGTTCTTCGGGGCGAAAACTCTCAAGGATCTTACCGCTGTTGAG
ATCCAGTTCGATGTAACCCACTCGTGCACCCAACTGATCTTCAGCATCTTTTACTTTCACCAGCGTTTCT
GGGTGAGCAAAAACAGGAAGGCAAAATGCCGCAAAAAAGGGAATAAGGGCGACACGGAAATGTTGAATAC
TCATACTCTTCCTTTTTCAATATTATTGAAGCATTTATCAGGGTTATTGTCTCATGAGCGGATACATATT
TGAATGTATTTAGAAAAATAAACAAATAGGGGTTCCGCGCACATTTCCCCGAAAAGTGCCACCTGACGTC
TAAGAAACCATTATTATCATGACATTAACCTATAAAAATAGGCGTATCACGAGGCCCTTTCGTC
