>Addgene plasmid #64953 | pUC18-mini-Tn7 | addgene partial sequence | sequence record 112886 | LacZ-F2 5'-cctcttcgctattacgccag-3'
TGGATGCCCTGCGTAAGCGGGTGTGGGCGGACAATAAAGTCTTAAACTGAACAAAATAGATCTAAACTAT
GACAATAAAGTCTTAAACTAGACAGAATAGTTGTAAACTGAAATCAGTCCAGTTATGCTGTGAAAAAGCA
TACTGGACTTTTGTTATGGCTAAAGCAAACTCTTCATTTTCTGAAGTGCAAATTGCCCGTCGTATTAAAG
AGGGGCGTGGGGTCGACGATATCATGCATGAGCTCACTAGTGGATCCCCCGGGCTGCAGGAATTCCTCGA
GAAGCTTGGGCCCGGTACCTCGCGAAGGCCTTGCAGGCCAACCAGATAAGTGAAATCTAGTTCCAAACTA
TTTTGTCATTTTTAATTTTCGTATTAGCTTACGACGCTACACCCAGTTCCCATCTATTTTGTCACTCTTC
CCTAAATAATCCTTAAAAACTCCATTTCCACCCCTCCCAGTTCCCAACTATTTTGTCCGCCCACAGCGGG
GCATTTTTCTTCCTGTTATGTTTGGGCGCTGCATTAATGAATCGGCCAACGCGCGGGGAGAGGCGGTTTG
CGTATTGGGCGCTCTTCCGCTTCCTCGCTCACTGACCCGCTGCGCTCGGTCGTTCGGCTGCGGCGAGCGG
TATCAGCTCACTCAAAGGCGGTAATACGGTTATCCACAGAATCA
