>Addgene plasmid #64953 | pUC18-mini-Tn7 | addgene partial sequence | sequence record 112888 | pUC-4 5'-CAGTGAGCGAGGAAGCGGAAGAGCGCCCAA-3'
GCGCGTTGGCCGATTCATTAATGCAGCGCCCAAACATAACAGGAAGAAAAATGCCCCGCTGTGGGCGGAC
AAAATAGTTGGGAACTGGGAGGGGTGGAAATGGAGTTTTTAAGGATTATTTAGGGAAGAGTGACAAAATA
GATGGGAACTGGGTGTAGCGTCGTAAGCTAATACGAAAATTAAAAATGACAAAATAGTTTGGAACTAGAT
TTCACTTATCTGGTTGGCCTGCAAGGCCTTCGCGAGGTACCGGGCCCAAGCTTCTCGAGGAATTCCTGCA
GCCCGGGGGATCCACTAGTGAGCTCATGCATGATATCGTCGACCCCACGCCCCTCTTTAATACGACGGGC
AATTTGCACTTCAGAAAATGAAGAGTTTGCTTTAGCCATAACAAAAGTCCAGTATGCTTTTTCACAGCAT
AACTGGACTGATTTCAGTTTACAACTATTCTGTCTAGTTTAAGACTTTATTGTCATAGTTTAGATCTATT
TTGTTCAGTTTAAGACTTTATTGTCCGCCCACACCCGCTTACGCAGGGCATCCATTTATTACTCAACCGT
AACCGATTTTGCCAGGTTACGCGGCTGGTCCTCTAGCTGGCGTAATAGCGAAGAGGCCCGCACCGATCGC
CCTTCCCAACAGTTGCGCAGCCTGAATGGCGAATGGCGCCTGATGCGGTATTTTCTCCTTACGCATCTGT
GCGGTATTTCACACCGCATATGGTGCACTCTCAGTACAATCTGCTCTGATGCCGCATAGTTAAGCCAG
